Addgene plasmid #222425: FKBP-LBR(1-245)-GFP
Depositing lab: Stephen Royle. Publication: Nondisruptive inducible labeling of ER-membrane contact sites using the Lamin B receptor. Downie L, Ferrandiz N, Courthold E, Jones M, Royle SJ. PLoS Biol. 2025 Jul 10;23(7):e3003249. doi: 10.1371/journal.pbio.3003249. eCollection 2025 Jul. PubMed 40638559.
Backbone
  Vector backbone: FKBP-alpha(740-977)-GFP
  Vector type: Mammalian Expression
Growth in bacteria
  Bacterial resistance: Kanamycin, 50 μg/mL
  Growth temperature: 37°C
  Growth strain: DH5alpha
  Copy number: Unknown
Gene/Insert
  Gene/Insert name: LBR(1-245aa)
  Species: H. sapiens (human)
  Mutation: Truncation (Includes aa 1-245)
  Entrez Gene: LBR (a.k.a. C14SR, DHCR14B, LMN2R, PHA, PHASK, TDRD18)
  Tag / fusion protein: FKBP (N terminal on insert); GFP (C terminal on insert)
  Cloning method: Restriction Enzyme; 5′ cloning site KpnI (unknown if destroyed); 3′ cloning site AgeI (unknown if destroyed)
Terms and licenses: Academic/Nonprofit Terms; Industry Terms: Not Available to Industry
Depositor comments: Please visit https://doi.org/10.1101/2024.05.31.596797 for bioRxiv preprint.
How to cite: FKBP-LBR(1-245)-GFP was a gift from Stephen Royle (Addgene plasmid # 222425 ; http://n2t.net/addgene:222425 ; RRID:Addgene_222425)
