[The description below was written by a language model from this plasmid's Addgene catalogue record and pLannotate feature annotations shown in this document.]
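Description:
FKBP-LBR(1-245)-GFP is a 5.8 kb mammalian expression plasmid built on the FKBP-alpha(740-977)-GFP backbone, with the insert cloned between KpnI and AgeI sites. The feature layout resembles an EGFP-N-type vector. It replicates in E. coli from a high-copy ColE1/pUC origin and also carries an f1 origin. A single NeoR/KanR (Tn5 aminoglycoside phosphotransferase) gene sits downstream of tandem bacterial (bla) and SV40 early promoters and is followed by an HSV TK polyadenylation signal. It therefore provides kanamycin selection in bacteria and could provide G418 selection in mammalian cells. Short annotated fragments of ble, SV40 large T antigen and the bGH poly(A) signal appear to be backbone remnants rather than functional elements.

The payload is one open reading frame driven by the CMV immediate-early enhancer and promoter and terminated by the SV40 poly(A) signal. It encodes human FKBP12 (FKBP1A) at the N terminus, then a truncated human Lamin B receptor covering amino acids 1-245, then EGFP at the C terminus. FKBP is the standard partner for rapamycin-induced heterodimerisation with FRB-tagged proteins, so the fluorescent LBR fragment could be recruited on demand to an FRB-bearing anchor at another cellular location. The associated publication describes inducible, nondisruptive labelling of ER-membrane contact sites using the Lamin B receptor. This suggests the truncation serves to test which part of LBR is needed for that behaviour, although the record does not state its specific purpose or name the FRB partner constructs.
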