Features (pLannotate 1.2.2; 16 found; start..end, strand, type, name):
     61..364     +  enhancer       CMV enhancer: human cytomegalovirus immediate early enhancer
    365..568     +  promoter       CMV promoter: human cytomegalovirus (CMV) immediate early promoter
    591..618     +  misc_feature   MCS (fragment): multiple cloning site
    666..989     +  CDS            FKBP1A: FKB1A_HUMAN - Also known as FKBP1, FKBP12. Experimental evidence at protein level: Swiss-Prot protein existence level 1. Keeps in an inactive conformation TGFBR1, the TGF-beta type I serine/threonine kinase receptor, preventing TGF-beta receptor activation in absence of ligand. Recruits SMAD7 to ACVR1B which prevents the association of SMAD2 and SMAD3 with the activin receptor complex, thereby blocking the activin signal. May modulate the RYR1 calcium channel activity. PPIases accelerate the folding of proteins. It catalyzes the cis-trans isomerization of proline imidic peptide bonds in oligop
   1020..1760    +  CDS            LBR (fragment): LBR_HUMAN - Experimental evidence at protein level: Swiss-Prot protein existence level 1. Catalyzes the reduction of the C14-unsaturated bond of lanosterol, as part of the metabolic pathway leading to cholesterol biosynthesis (PubMed:9630650, PubMed:12618959, PubMed:16784888, PubMed:21327084, PubMed:27336722). Plays a critical role in myeloid cell cholesterol biosynthesis which is essential to both myeloid cell growth and functional maturation (By similarity). Mediates the activation of NADPH oxidases, perhaps by maintaining critical levels of cholesterol required for membrane lipid raft forma
   1770..2489    +  CDS            EGFP: the original enhanced GFP (Yang et al., 1996) mammalian codon-optimized
   2506..2589    +  CDS            large T antigen (fragment): large T antigen from SV40 (simian virus 40)
   2612..2733    +  polyA_signal   SV40 poly(A) signal: SV40 polyadenylation signal
   2767..3195    -  rep_origin     f1 ori (sequence partly withheld): f1 bacteriophage origin of replication; arrow indicates direction of (+) strand synthesis
   3222..3326    +  promoter       AmpR promoter: bla
   3328..3685    +  promoter       SV40 promoter: SV40 enhancer and early promoter
   3720..4514    +  CDS            NeoR/KanR: aminoglycoside phosphotransferase from Tn5; aph(3')-II (or nptII); confers resistance to neomycin, kanamycin, and G418 (Geneticin®)
   4535..4687    +  CDS            ble (fragment): BLE_KLEPN - Experimental evidence at protein level: Swiss-Prot protein existence level 1. Binding protein with a strong affinity to the bleomycin family of antibiotics. Binds to CL990; an antimitotic-antibiotic compound. From Klebsiella pneumoniae.
   4746..4793    +  polyA_signal   HSV TK poly(A) signal: herpes simplex virus thymidine kinase polyadenylation signal (Cole and Stacy, 1985)
   4884..4900    -  polyA_signal   bGH poly(A) signal (fragment): bovine growth hormone polyadenylation signal
   5122..5710    +  rep_origin     ori: high-copy-number ColE1/pMB1/pBR322/pUC origin of replication
>Addgene plasmid #222425 | FKBP-LBR(1-245)-GFP | addgene full sequence | sequence record 439254 | Addgene NGS Result
TAGTTATTAATAGTAATCAATTACGGGGTCATTAGTTCATAGCCCATATATGGAGTTCCGCGTTACATAA
CTTACGGTAAATGGCCCGCCTGGCTGACCGCCCAACGACCCCCGCCCATTGACGTCAATAATGACGTATG
TTCCCATAGTAACGCCAATAGGGACTTTCCATTGACGTCAATGGGTGGAGTATTTACGGTAAACTGCCCA
CTTGGCAGTACATCAAGTGTATCATATGCCAAGTACGCCCCCTATTGACGTCAATGACGGTAAATGGCCC
GCCTGGCATTATGCCCAGTACATGACCTTATGGGACTTTCCTACTTGGCAGTACATCTACGTATTAGTCA
TCGCTATTACCATGGTGATGCGGTTTTGGCAGTACATCAATGGGCGTGGATAGCGGTTTGACTCACGGGG
ATTTCCAAGTCTCCACCCCATTGACGTCAATGGGAGTTTGTTTTGGCACCAAAATCAACGGGACTTTCCA
AAATGTCGTAACAACTCCGCCCCATTGACGCAAATGGGCGGTAGGCGTGTACGGTGGGAGGTCTATATAA
GCAGAGCTGGTTTAGTGAACCGTCAGATCCGCTAGCGCTACCGGACTCAGATCTCGAGAGATCGATGTGA
ATGGGGGCCCTGAACCCGCCAAGAACCTGTACACCATGGGAGTGCAGGTGGAAACCATCTCCCCAGGAGA
CGGGCGCACCTTCCCCAAGCGCGGCCAGACCTGCGTGGTGCACTACACCGGGATGCTTGAAGATGGAAAG
AAATTTGATTCCTCCCGGGACAGAAACAAGCCCTTTAAGTTTATGCTAGGCAAGCAGGAGGTGATCCGAG
GCTGGGAAGAAGGGGTTGCCCAGATGAGTGTGGGTCAGAGAGCCAAACTGACTATATCTCCAGATTATGC
CTATGGTGCCACTGGGCACCCAGGCATCATCCCACCACATGCCACTCTCGTCTTCGATGTGGAGCTTCTA
AAACTGGAACGGTACCGTGAACCGTCAGATCCGCTAGCTATGCCAAGTAGGAAATTTGCCGATGGTGAAG
TGGTAAGAGGTCGATGGCCTGGGAGTTCACTTTATTATGAAGTAGAAATTCTGAGCCACGACAGCACCTC
CCAGCTTTACACTGTGAAGTATAAAGATGGAACAGAGCTTGAATTGAAAGAGAATGATATTAAGCCTTTA
ACTTCCTTTAGGCAAAGGAAAGGTGGCTCAACTTCCAGTTCCCCTTCCAGACGCCGAGGGAGTCGATCAA
GGTCACGCTCCCGATCCCCTGGTCGACCACCTAAAAGTGCCCGCCGATCTGCTTCTGCTTCCCACCAGGC
CGACATTAAGGAAGCAAGGAGGGAAGTGGAAGTTAAATTGACTCCGCTGATTCTGAAGCCATTTGGAAAT
AGCATCAGCAGATATAATGGGGAGCCTGAGCATATTGAGAGAAATGACGCACCTCATAAAAATACACAGG
AAAAATTCAGTTTGTCACAAGAAAGCAGTTACATAGCAACACAGTATAGCCTTCGTCCAAGAAGAGAAGA
AGTCAAATTAAAAGAAATAGATTCTAAGGAAGAAAAATACGTTGCAAAAGAACTGGCAGTGAGAACCTTT
GAAGTGACCCCCATCCGGGCAAAGGACTTGGAGTTTGGAGGAGTACCTGGTGTGTTTCTCATCATGTTTG
GCCTGCCTGTGTTCCTCTTCCTGTTGCTGTTGATGTGTAAACAGAAAGATCCCAGTCTTCTGAATTTCCC
TCCTCTACCGGTCGCCACCATGGTGAGCAAGGGCGAGGAGCTGTTCACCGGGGTGGTGCCCATCCTGGTC
GAGCTGGACGGCGACGTAAACGGCCACAAGTTCAGCGTGTCCGGCGAGGGCGAGGGCGATGCCACCTACG
GCAAGCTGACCCTGAAGTTCATCTGCACCACCGGCAAGCTGCCCGTGCCCTGGCCCACCCTCGTGACCAC
CCTGACCTACGGCGTGCAGTGCTTCAGCCGCTACCCCGACCACATGAAGCAGCACGACTTCTTCAAGTCC
GCCATGCCCGAAGGCTACGTCCAGGAGCGCACCATCTTCTTCAAGGACGACGGCAACTACAAGACCCGCG
CCGAGGTGAAGTTCGAGGGCGACACCCTGGTGAACCGCATCGAGCTGAAGGGCATCGACTTCAAGGAGGA
CGGCAACATCCTGGGGCACAAGCTGGAGTACAACTACAACAGCCACAACGTCTATATCATGGCCGACAAG
CAGAAGAACGGCATCAAGGTGAACTTCAAGATCCGCCACAACATCGAGGACGGCAGCGTGCAGCTCGCCG
ACCACTACCAGCAGAACACCCCCATCGGCGACGGCCCCGTGCTGCTGCCCGACAACCACTACCTGAGCAC
CCAGTCCGCCCTGAGCAAAGACCCCAACGAGAAGCGCGATCACATGGTCCTGCTGGAGTTCGTGACCGCC
GCCGGGATCACTCTCGGCATGGACGAGCTGTACAAGTAAAGCGGCCGCGACTCTAGATCATAATCAGCCA
TACCACATTTGTAGAGGTTTTACTTGCTTTAAAAAACCTCCCACACCTCCCCCTGAACCTGAAACATAAA
ATGAATGCAATTGTTGTTGTTAACTTGTTTATTGCAGCTTATAATGGTTACAAATAAAGCAATAGCATCA
CAAATTTCACAAATAAAGCATTTTTTTCACTGCATTCTAGTTGTGGTTTGTCCAAACTCATCAATGTATC
TTAAGGCGTAAATTGTAAGCGTTAATATTTTGTTAAAATTCGCGTTAAATTTTTGTTAAATCAGCTCATT
TTTTAACCAATAGGCCGAAATCGGCAAAATCCCTTATAAATCAAAAGAATAGACCGAGATAGGGT
[37 nt withheld, positions 2866-2902]
AAAGAACGTGGACTCCAACGTCAAAGG
[49 nt withheld, positions 2930-2978]
T
[91 nt withheld, positions 2980-3070]
G
[124 nt withheld, positions 3072-3195]
CAGGTGGCACTTTTCGGGGAAATGTGCGCGGAACCCCTATTTGTTTATTTTTCTAAATACATTCAAATAT
GTATCCGCTCATGAGACAATAACCCTGATAAATGCTTCAATAATATTGAAAAAGGAAGAGTCCTGAGGCG
GAAAGAACCAGCTGTGGAATGTGTGTCAGTTAGGGTGTGGAAAGTCCCCAGGCTCCCCAGCAGGCAGAAG
TATGCAAAGCATGCATCTCAATTAGTCAGCAACCAGGTGTGGAAAGTCCCCAGGCTCCCCAGCAGGCAGA
AGTATGCAAAGCATGCATCTCAATTAGTCAGCAACCATAGTCCCGCCCCTAACTCCGCCCATCCCGCCCC
TAACTCCGCCCAGTTCCGCCCATTCTCCGCCCCATGGCTGACTAATTTTTTTTATTTATGCAGAGGCCGA
GGCCGCCTCGGCCTCTGAGCTATTCCAGAAGTAGTGAGGAGGCTTTTTTGGAGGCCTAGGCTTTTGCAAA
GATCGATCAAGAGACAGGATGAGGATCGTTTCGCATGATTGAACAAGATGGATTGCACGCAGGTTCTCCG
GCCGCTTGGGTGGAGAGGCTATTCGGCTATGACTGGGCACAACAGACAATCGGCTGCTCTGATGCCGCCG
TGTTCCGGCTGTCAGCGCAGGGGCGCCCGGTTCTTTTTGTCAAGACCGACCTGTCCGGTGCCCTGAATGA
ACTGCAAGACGAGGCAGCGCGGCTATCGTGGCTGGCCACGACGGGCGTTCCTTGCGCAGCTGTGCTCGAC
GTTGTCACTGAAGCGGGAAGGGACTGGCTGCTATTGGGCGAAGTGCCGGGGCAGGATCTCCTGTCATCTC
ACCTTGCTCCTGCCGAGAAAGTATCCATCATGGCTGATGCAATGCGGCGGCTGCATACGCTTGATCCGGC
TACCTGCCCATTCGACCACCAAGCGAAACATCGCATCGAGCGAGCACGTACTCGGATGGAAGCCGGTCTT
GTCGATCAGGATGATCTGGACGAAGAGCATCAGGGGCTCGCGCCAGCCGAACTGTTCGCCAGGCTCAAGG
CGAGCATGCCCGACGGCGAGGATCTCGTCGTGACCCATGGCGATGCCTGCTTGCCGAATATCATGGTGGA
AAATGGCCGCTTTTCTGGATTCATCGACTGTGGCCGGCTGGGTGTGGCGGACCGCTATCAGGACATAGCG
TTGGCTACCCGTGATATTGCTGAAGAGCTTGGCGGCGAATGGGCTGACCGCTTCCTCGTGCTTTACGGTA
TCGCCGCTCCCGATTCGCAGCGCATCGCCTTCTATCGCCTTCTTGACGAGTTCTTCTGAGCGGGACTCTG
GGGTTCGAAATGACCGACCAAGCGACGCCCAACCTGCCATCACGAGATTTCGATTCCACCGCCGCCTTCT
ATGAAAGGTTGGGCTTCGGAATCGTTTTCCGGGACGCCGGCTGGATGATCCTCCAGCGCGGGGATCTCAT
GCTGGAGTTCTTCGCCCACCCTAGGGGGAGGCTAACTGAAACACGGAAGGAGACAATACCGGAAGGAACC
CGCGCTATGACGGCAATAAAAAGACAGAATAAAACGCACGGTGTTGGGTCGTTTGTTCATAAACGCGGGG
TTCGGTCCCAGGGCTGGCACTCTGTCGATACCCCACCGAGACCCCATTGGGGCCAATACGCCCGCGTTTC
TTCCTTTTCCCCACCCCACCCCCCAAGTTCGGGTGAAGGCCCAGGGCTCGCAGCCAACGTCGGGGCGGCA
GGCCCTGCCATAGCCTCAGGTTACTCATATATACTTTAGATTGATTTAAAACTTCATTTTTAATTTAAAA
GGATCTAGGTGAAGATCCTTTTTGATAATCTCATGACCAAAATCCCTTAACGTGAGTTTTCGTTCCACTG
AGCGTCAGACCCCGTAGAAAAGATCAAAGGATCTTCTTGAGATCCTTTTTTTCTGCGCGTAATCTGCTGC
TTGCAAACAAAAAAACCACCGCTACCAGCGGTGGTTTGTTTGCCGGATCAAGAGCTACCAACTCTTTTTC
CGAAGGTAACTGGCTTCAGCAGAGCGCAGATACCAAATACTGTTCTTCTAGTGTAGCCGTAGTTAGGCCA
CCACTTCAAGAACTCTGTAGCACCGCCTACATACCTCGCTCTGCTAATCCTGTTACCAGTGGCTGCTGCC
AGTGGCGATAAGTCGTGTCTTACCGGGTTGGACTCAAGACGATAGTTACCGGATAAGGCGCAGCGGTCGG
GCTGAACGGGGGGTTCGTGCACACAGCCCAGCTTGGAGCGAACGACCTACACCGAACTGAGATACCTACA
GCGTGAGCTATGAGAAAGCGCCACGCTTCCCGAAGGGAGAAAGGCGGACAGGTATCCGGTAAGCGGCAGG
GTCGGAACAGGAGAGCGCACGAGGGAGCTTCCAGGGGGAAACGCCTGGTATCTTTATAGTCCTGTCGGGT
TTCGCCACCTCTGACTTGAGCGTCGATTTTTGTGATGCTCGTCAGGGGGGCGGAGCCTATGGAAAAACGC
CAGCAACGCGGCCTTTTTACGGTTCCTGGCCTTTTGCTGGCCTTTTGCTCACATGTTCTTTCCTGCGTTA
TCCCCTGATTCTGTGGATAACCGTATTACCGCCATGCAT
